Addgene plasmid #162941: C512-E04: attB5r-mCherry-nostop-attB1r
Purpose: Gateway attB5r/attB1r entry clone for generation of N-terminal mCherry fusion proteins
Depositing lab: Dominic Esposito. Depositing organization: National Cancer Institute (NCI). Publication: Combinatorial assembly of clone libraries using site-specific recombination. Wall VE, Garvey LA, Mehalko JL, Procter LV, Esposito D. Methods Mol Biol. 2014;1116:193-208. doi: 10.1007/978-1-62703-764-8_14. PubMed 24395366.
Backbone
  Vector backbone: pDonr235
  Vector type: Synthetic Biology
Growth in bacteria
  Bacterial resistance: Spectinomycin, 50 μg/mL
  Growth temperature: 37°C
  Growth strain: DH5alpha
  Copy number: High Copy
Gene/Insert
  Gene/Insert name: monomeric Cherry fluorescent protein (alt name: mCherry)
  Species: Synthetic
  Cloning method: Gateway Cloning
Terms and licenses: Academic/Nonprofit Terms; Industry Terms: Not Available to Industry
How to cite: C512-E04: attB5r-mCherry-nostop-attB1r was a gift from Dominic Esposito (Addgene plasmid # 162941 ; http://n2t.net/addgene:162941 ; RRID:Addgene_162941)
