[The description below was written by a language model from this plasmid's Addgene catalogue record and pLannotate feature annotations shown in this document.]
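Description:
C512-E04: attB5r-mCherry-nostop-attB1r is a small (about 3.4 kb) Gateway entry clone built in the pDonr235 donor backbone and intended as a modular part for multisite recombinational assembly rather than as an expression vector in its own right. It is maintained in E. coli at high copy through a ColE1/pUC-type origin and selected with spectinomycin via the aadA aminoglycoside adenylyltransferase gene (SmR). The short Pc integron promoter and gentamicin acetyltransferase fragments annotated just upstream of it look like remnants of the integron-derived cassette that carries this marker. rrnB T1 and T2 terminators lie in the backbone, where such elements typically insulate the cloning region from read-through transcription. A T7 promoter sequence in reverse orientation and a fragment of a pUC multiple cloning site lie downstream of the insert.

The payload is the coding sequence for mCherry, a rapidly maturing monomeric red fluorescent protein derived from Discosoma, supplied without a stop codon so that translation can continue into whatever open reading frame is joined downstream. No promoter driving mCherry is annotated, consistent with its role as a promoterless cassette. The insert was made with attB5r/attB1r ends, and in the resulting entry clone the annotated flanking sites are attR5 and attR1, which are substrates for the LR reaction. In a combinatorial multisite LR assembly, these sites place mCherry between an upstream element and a gene of interest carried in a compatible entry clone, producing an N-terminal mCherry fusion in the final destination vector. The record describes this use in building clone libraries by site-specific recombination.
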