Features (pLannotate 1.2.2; 11 found; start..end, strand, type, name):
     44..165     -  protein_bind   attR5: mutant version of attR; recombination site for the Gateway® LR reaction LR Clonase™
    171..878     +  CDS            mCherry: mCherry is a basic (constitutively fluorescent) red fluorescent protein published in 2004, derived from Discosoma sp.. It is reported to be a very rapidly-maturing monomer with low acid sensitivity.
    879..1003    +  protein_bind   attR1: mutant version of attR; recombination site for the Gateway® LR reaction LR Clonase™
   1076..1094    -  promoter       T7 promoter: promoter for bacteriophage T7 RNA polymerase
   1164..1186    +  misc_feature   MCS (fragment): pUC18/19 multiple cloning site
   1278..1301    +  promoter       Pc promoter (fragment): intI1 (promoter lies within the coding sequence); class 1 integron promoter
   1477..1533    +  CDS            GmR (fragment): gentamycin acetyltransferase; aacC1; confers resistance to gentamycin
   1540..2331    +  CDS            SmR: aminoglycoside adenylyltransferase (Murphy, 1985); aadA; confers resistance to spectinomycin and streptomycin
   2424..3012    +  rep_origin     ori: high-copy-number ColE1/pMB1/pBR322/pUC origin of replication
   3147..3174    -  terminator     rrnB T2 terminator: transcription terminator T2 from the E. coli rrnB gene
   3306..3349    +  terminator     rrnB T1 terminator: Escherichia coli rrnB; transcription terminator T1 from the E. coli rrnB gene
>Addgene plasmid #162941 | C512-E04: attB5r-mCherry-nostop-attB1r | addgene full sequence | sequence record 386118 | Addgene NGS Result
AGCTCGAATTCTACAGTCACTAATACCATCTAAGTAGTTGATTCATAGTGACTGCATATGTTGTGTTTTA
CAGTATTATGTAGTCTGTTTTTTATGCAAAATCTAATTTAATATATTGATATTTATATCATTTTACGTTT
CTCGTTCAACTTTTGTATACAAAGTGGACCATGGTGAGCAAGGGCGAGGAGGATAACATGGCCATCATCA
AGGAGTTCATGCGCTTCAAGGTGCACATGGAGGGCTCCGTGAACGGCCACGAGTTCGAGATCGAGGGCGA
GGGCGAGGGCCGCCCCTACGAGGGCACCCAGACCGCCAAGCTGAAGGTGACCAAGGGTGGCCCCCTGCCC
TTCGCCTGGGACATCCTGTCCCCTCAGTTCATGTACGGCTCCAAGGCCTACGTGAAGCACCCCGCCGACA
TCCCCGACTACTTGAAGCTGTCCTTCCCCGAGGGCTTCAAGTGGGAGCGCGTGATGAACTTCGAGGACGG
CGGCGTGGTGACCGTGACCCAGGACTCCTCCCTGCAGGACGGCGAGTTCATCTACAAGGTGAAGCTGCGC
GGCACCAACTTCCCCTCCGACGGCCCCGTAATGCAGAAGAAGACCATGGGCTGGGAGGCCTCCTCCGAGC
GGATGTACCCCGAGGACGGCGCCCTGAAGGGCGAGATCAAGCAGAGGCTGAAGCTGAAGGACGGCGGCCA
CTACGACGCTGAGGTCAAGACCACCTACAAGGCCAAGAAGCCCGTGCAGCTGCCCGGCGCCTACAACGTC
AACATCAAGTTGGACATCACCTCCCACAACGAGGACTACACCATCGTGGAACAGTACGAACGCGCCGAGG
GCCGCCACTCCACCGGCGGCATGGACGAGCTGTACAAGACAACTTTGTACAAAAAAGTTGAACGAGAAAC
GTAAAATGATATAAATATCAATATATTAAATTAGATTTTGCATAAAAAACAGACTACATAATACTGTAAA
ACACAACATATGCAGTCACTATGAACCAACTACTTAGATGGTATTAGTGACCTGTAGAATTCGAGCTCTA
GAGCTGCAGGGCGGCCGCGATATCCCCTATAGTGAGTCGTATTACATGGTCATAGCTGTTTCCTGGCAGC
TCTGGCCCGTGTCTCAAAATCTCTGATGTTACATTGCACAAGATCGGTACCCGGGGATCCTCTAGACCAG
CCAGGACAGAAATGCCTCGACTTCGCTGCTACCCAAGGTTGCCGGGTGACGCACACCGTGGAAACGGATG
AAGGCACGAACCCAGTGGACATAAGCCTGTTCGGTTCGTAAGCTGTAATGCAAGTAGCGTATGCGCTCAC
GCAACTGGTCCAGAACCTTGACCGAACGCAGCGGTGGTAACGGCGCAGTGGCGGTTTTCATGGCTTGTTA
TGACTGTTTTTTTGGGGTACAGTCTATGCCTCGGGCATCCAAGCAGCAAGCGCGTTACGCCGTGGGTCGA
TGTTTGATGTTATGGAGCAGCAACGATGTTACGCAGCAGGGCAGTCGCCCTAAAACAAAGTTAAACATTA
TGAGGGAAGCGGTGATCGCCGAAGTATCGACTCAACTATCAGAGGTAGTTGGCGTCATCGAGCGCCATCT
CGAACCGACGTTGCTGGCCGTACATTTGTACGGCTCCGCAGTGGATGGCGGCCTGAAGCCACACAGTGAT
ATTGATTTGCTGGTTACGGTGACCGTAAGGCTTGATGAAACAACGCGGCGAGCTTTGATCAACGACCTTT
TGGAAACTTCGGCTTCCCCTGGAGAGAGCGAGATTCTCCGCGCTGTAGAAGTCACCATTGTTGTGCACGA
CGACATCATTCCGTGGCGTTATCCAGCTAAGCGCGAACTGCAATTTGGAGAATGGCAGCGCAATGACATT
CTTGCAGGTATCTTCGAGCCAGCCACGATCGACATTGATCTGGCTATCTTGCTGACAAAAGCAAGAGAAC
ATAGCGTTGCCTTGGTAGGTCCAGCGGCGGAGGAACTCTTTGATCCGGTTCCTGAACAGGATCTATTTGA
GGCGCTAAATGAAACCTTAACGCTATGGAACTCGCCGCCCGACTGGGCTGGCGATGAGCGAAATGTAGTG
CTTACGTTGTCCCGCATTTGGTACAGCGCAGTAACCGGCAAAATCGCGCCGAAGGATGTCGCTGCCGACT
GGGCAATGGAGCGCCTGCCGGCCCAGTATCAGCCCGTCATACTTGAAGCTAGACAGGCTTATCTTGGACA
AGAAGAAGATCGCTTGGCCTCGCGCGCAGATCAGTTGGAAGAATTTGTCCACTACGTGAAAGGCGAGATC
ACCAAGGTAGTCGGCAAATAACCCTCGAGCCACCCATGACCAAAATCCCTTAACGTGAGTTACGCGTCGT
TCCACTGAGCGTCAGACCCCGTAGAAAAGATCAAAGGATCTTCTTGAGATCCTTTTTTTCTGCGCGTAAT
CTGCTGCTTGCAAACAAAAAAACCACCGCTACCAGCGGTGGTTTGTTTGCCGGATCAAGAGCTACCAACT
CTTTTTCCGAAGGTAACTGGCTTCAGCAGAGCGCAGATACCAAATACTGTTCTTCTAGTGTAGCCGTAGT
TAGGCCACCACTTCAAGAACTCTGTAGCACCGCCTACATACCTCGCTCTGCTAATCCTGTTACCAGTGGC
TGCTGCCAGTGGCGATAAGTCGTGTCTTACCGGGTTGGACTCAAGACGATAGTTACCGGATAAGGCGCAG
CGGTCGGGCTGAACGGGGGGTTCGTGCACACAGCCCAGCTTGGAGCGAACGACCTACACCGAACTGAGAT
ACCTACAGCGTGAGCTATGAGAAAGCGCCACGCTTCCCGAAGGGAGAAAGGCGGACAGGTATCCGGTAAG
CGGCAGGGTCGGAACAGGAGAGCGCACGAGGGAGCTTCCAGGGGGAAACGCCTGGTATCTTTATAGTCCT
GTCGGGTTTCGCCACCTCTGACTTGAGCGTCGATTTTTGTGATGCTCGTCAGGGGGGCGGAGCCTATGGA
AAAACGCCAGCAACGCGGCCTTTTTACGGTTCCTGGCCTTTTGCTGGCCTTTTGCTCACATGTTCTTTCC
TGCGTTATCCCCTGATTCTGTGGATAACCGTATTACCGCTAGCCAGGAAGAGTTTGTAGAAACGCAAAAA
GGCCATCCGTCAGGATGGCCTTCTGCTTAGTTTGATGCCTGGCAGTTTATGGCGGGCGTCCTGCCCGCCA
CCCTCCGGGCCGTTGCTTCACAACGTTCAAATCCGCTCCCGGCGGATTTGTCCTACTCAGGAGAGCGTTC
ACCGACAAACAACAGATAAAACGAAAGGCCCAGTCTTCCGACTGAGCCTTTCGTTTTATTTGATGCCTGG
CAGTTCCCTACTCTCGCGTTAACGCTACCATGG
